Addgene plasmid #1469: pPD90_23
Purpose: (Empty Backbone)
Depositing lab: Andrew Fire. Depositing organization: Carnegie Institution for Science.
Backbone
  Vector backbone: Unknown
  Backbone size (bp): 6610
  Vector type: Worm Expression
Growth in bacteria
  Bacterial resistance: Ampicillin, 100 μg/mL
  Growth temperature: 37°C
  Growth strain: DH5alpha
  Copy number: Unknown
Gene/Insert
  Gene/Insert name: None
  Tag / fusion protein: IVSA, SV40NLS, lacZN, lacZC
  Cloning method: Restriction Enzyme
Terms and licenses: Academic/Nonprofit Terms; Industry Terms: Not Available to Industry
Depositor comments: See Fire Lab Vector Kit Documentation 1995. Fire Lab Miniprep Number pPD90.23, Ligation number NONE.
How to cite: pPD90_23 was a gift from Andrew Fire (Addgene plasmid # 1469 ; http://n2t.net/addgene:1469 ; RRID:Addgene_1469)
