[The description below was written by a language model from this plasmid's Addgene catalogue record and pLannotate feature annotations shown in this document.]
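Description:
pPD90_23 is an empty-backbone Caenorhabditis elegans expression vector from the 1995 Fire Lab Vector Kit, built for making lacZ reporter fusions in worms. The parental backbone is recorded as unknown, but the annotated features point to a pUC/pBR322-type bacterial plasmid of about 6.6 kb. It carries a high-copy ColE1/pMB1 origin and an ampicillin resistance gene (bla) with its own promoter for selection in E. coli. Remnants of the rop and bom regions are also present, along with a lacI fragment and the CAP site, lac promoter and lac operator that typically flank pUC-style polylinkers. No worm selectable marker is annotated.

The payload is a promoterless reporter cassette. A fragment of the pUC18/19 multiple cloning site sits upstream of a full-length E. coli lacZ coding sequence encoding β-galactosidase. The catalogue lists the modules IVSA, SV40NLS, lacZN and lacZC. These indicate a synthetic intron ahead of the reporter (introns of this kind generally improve expression in worms), an SV40 nuclear localization signal that concentrates the enzyme in nuclei so expressing cells are easier to identify, and the N- and C-terminal portions of lacZ. The intron and NLS are not separately annotated in the feature table. A short match to E. coli trpS lies immediately before lacZ. A short match to a C. elegans gene (aex-5) lies downstream of it and probably falls within worm-derived 3' flanking sequence, although the record does not name a 3' UTR.

No insert or worm promoter is present. The user clones a promoter or gene fragment of interest into the polylinker by restriction cloning, then uses β-galactosidase staining in transgenic animals to map expression patterns.
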