Features (pLannotate 1.2.2; 13 found; start..end, strand, type, name):
     18..58      -  misc_feature   MCS (fragment): pUC18/19 multiple cloning site
    181..264     +  CDS            trpS (fragment): SYW_ECOLI - Experimental evidence at protein level: Swiss-Prot protein existence level 1. Catalyzes the attachment of tryptophan to tRNA(Trp). Amino acylates tRNA(Trp) with both L- and D-tryptophan, although D-tryptophan is a poor substrate (PubMed:10918062). From Escherichia coli (strain K12).
    271..3318    +  CDS            lacZ: β-galactosidase; lacZ
   3868..4020    +  CDS            aex-5 (fragment): AEX5_CAEEL - Also known as kpc-3 From Caenorhabditis elegans.
   4148..4183    +  CDS            rop (fragment): Rop protein, which maintains plasmids at low copy number; rop
   4285..4384    +  misc_feature   bom (fragment): basis of mobility region from pBR322
   4482..4586    +  promoter       AmpR promoter: bla
   4587..5447    +  CDS            AmpR: β-lactamase; bla; confers resistance to ampicillin, carbenicillin, and related antibiotics
   5618..6206    +  rep_origin     ori: high-copy-number ColE1/pMB1/pBR322/pUC origin of replication
   6389..6481    +  CDS            lacI (fragment): lac repressor; lacI; The lac repressor binds to the lac operator to inhibit transcription in E. coli. This inhibition can be relieved by adding lactose or isopropyl-β-D-thiogalactopyranoside (IPTG).
   6494..6515    +  protein_bind   CAP binding site: CAP binding activates transcription in the presence of cAMP. E. coli catabolite activator protein
   6530..6560    +  promoter       lac promoter: promoter for the E. coli lac operon
   6568..6584    +  protein_bind   lac operator: The lac repressor binds to the lac operator to inhibit transcription in E. coli. This inhibition can be relieved by adding lactose or isopropyl-β-D-thiogalactopyranoside (IPTG). lac repressor encoded by lacI
>Addgene plasmid #1469 | pPD90_23 | depositor full sequence | sequence record 80 | Author sequence
ATGACCATGATTACGCCAAGCTTGCATGCCTGCAGGTCGACTCTAGAGGATCCCCGGGATTGGCCAAAGG
ACCCAAAGGTATGTTTCGAATGATACTAACATAACATAGAACATTTTCAGGAGGACCCTTGGAGGGTACC
GAGCTCAGAAAAAATGACTGCTCCAAAGAAGAAGCGTAAGGTACCGGTGGGTGAAGACCAGAAACAGCAC
CTCGAACTGAGCCGCGATATTGCCCAGCGTTTCAACGCGCTGTATGGCGAGATCGATCCCGTCGTTTTAC
AACGTCGTGACTGGGAAAACCCTGGCGTTACCCAACTTAATCGCCTTGCAGCACATCCCCCTTTCGCCAG
CTGGCGTAATAGCGAAGAGGCCCGCACCGATCGCCCTTCCCAACAGTTGCGCAGCCTGAATGGCGAATGG
CGCTTTGCCTGGTTTCCGGCACCAGAAGCGGTGCCGGAAAGCTGGCTGGAGTGCGATCTTCCTGAGGCCG
ATACTGTCGTCGTCCCCTCAAACTGGCAGATGCACGGTTACGATGCGCCCATCTACACCAACGTGACCTA
TCCCATTACGGTCAATCCGCCGTTTGTTCCCACGGAGAATCCGACGGGTTGTTACTCGCTCACATTTAAT
GTTGATGAAAGCTGGCTACAGGAAGGCCAGACGCGAATTATTTTTGATGGCGTTAACTCGGCGTTTCATC
TGTGGTGCAACGGGCGCTGGGTCGGTTACGGCCAGGACAGTCGTTTGCCGTCTGAATTTGACCTGAGCGC
ATTTTTACGCGCCGGAGAAAACCGCCTCGCGGTGATGGTGCTGCGCTGGAGTGACGGCAGTTATCTGGAA
GATCAGGATATGTGGCGGATGAGCGGCATTTTCCGTGACGTCTCGTTGCTGCATAAACCGACTACACAAA
TCAGCGATTTCCATGTTGCCACTCGCTTTAATGATGATTTCAGCCGCGCTGTACTGGAGGCTGAAGTTCA
GATGTGCGGCGAGTTGCGTGACTACCTACGGGTAACAGTTTCTTTATGGCAGGGTGAAACGCAGGTCGCC
AGCGGCACCGCGCCTTTCGGCGGTGAAATTATCGATGAGCGTGGTGGTTATGCCGATCGCGTCACACTAC
GTCTGAACGTCGAAAACCCGAAACTGTGGAGCGCCGAAATCCCGAATCTCTATCGTGCGGTGGTTGAACT
GCACACCGCCGACGGCACGCTGATTGAAGCAGAAGCCTGCGATGTCGGTTTCCGCGAGGTGCGGATTGAA
AATGGTCTGCTGCTGCTGAACGGCAAGCCGTTGCTGATTCGAGGCGTTAACCGTCACGAGCATCATCCTC
TGCATGGTCAGGTCATGGATGAGCAGACGATGGTGCAGGATATCCTGCTGATGAAGCAGAACAACTTTAA
CGCCGTGCGCTGTTCGCATTATCCGAACCATCCGCTGTGGTACACGCTGTGCGACCGCTACGGCCTGTAT
GTGGTGGATGAAGCCAATATTGAAACCCACGGCATGGTGCCAATGAATCGTCTGACCGATGATCCGCGCT
GGCTACCGGCGATGAGCGAACGCGTAACGCGAATGGTGCAGCGCGATCGTAATCACCCGAGTGTGATCAT
CTGGTCGCTGGGGAATGAATCAGGCCACGGCGCTAATCACGACGCGCTGTATCGCTGGATCAAATCTGTC
GATCCTTCCCGCCCGGTGCAGTATGAAGGCGGCGGAGCCGACACCACGGCCACCGATATTATTTGCCCGA
TGTACGCGCGCGTGGATGAAGACCAGCCCTTCCCGGCTGTGCCGAAATGGTCCATCAAAAAATGGCTTTC
GCTACCTGGAGAGACGCGCCCGCTGATCCTTTGCGAATACGCCCACGCGATGGGTAACAGTCTTGGCGGT
TTCGCTAAATACTGGCAGGCGTTTCGTCAGTATCCCCGTTTACAGGGCGGCTTCGTCTGGGACTGGGTGG
ATCAGTCGCTGATTAAATATGATGAAAACGGCAACCCGTGGTCGGCTTACGGCGGTGATTTTGGCGATAC
GCCGAACGATCGCCAGTTCTGTATGAACGGTCTGGTCTTTGCCGACCGCACGCCGCATCCAGCGCTGACG
GAAGCAAAACACCAGCAGCAGTTTTTCCAGTTCCGTTTATCCGGGCAAACCATCGAAGTGACCAGCGAAT
ACCTGTTCCGTCATAGCGATAACGAGCTCCTGCACTGGATGGTGGCGCTGGATGGTAAGCCGCTGGCAAG
CGGTGAAGTGCCTCTGGATGTCGCTCCACAAGGTAAACAGTTGATTGAACTGCCTGAACTACCGCAGCCG
GAGAGCGCCGGGCAACTCTGGCTCACAGTACGCGTAGTGCAACCGAACGCGACCGCATGGTCAGAAGCCG
GGCACATCAGCGCCTGGCAGCAGTGGCGTCTGGCGGAAAACCTCAGTGTGACGCTCCCCGCCGCGTCCCA
CGCCATCCCGCATCTGACCACCAGCGAAATGGATTTTTGCATCGAGCTGGGTAATAAGCGTTGGCAATTT
AACCGCCAGTCAGGCTTTCTTTCACAGATGTGGATTGGCGATAAAAAACAACTGCTGACGCCGCTGCGCG
ATCAGTTCACCCGTGCACCGCTGGATAACGACATTGGCGTAAGTGAAGCGACCCGCATTGACCCTAACGC
CTGGGTCGAACGCTGGAAGGCGGCGGGCCATTACCAGGCCGAAGCAGCGTTGTTGCAGTGCACGGCAGAT
ACACTTGCTGATGCGGTGCTGATTACGACCGCTCACGCGTGGCAGCATCAGGGGAAAACCTTATTTATCA
GCCGGAAAACCTACCGGATTGATGGTAGTGGTCAAATGGCGATTACCGTTGATGTTGAAGTGGCGAGCGA
TACACCGCATCCGGCGCGGATTGGCCTGAACTGCCAGCTGGCGCAGGTAGCAGAGCGGGTAAACTGGCTC
GGATTAGGGCCGCAAGAAAACTATCCCGACCGCCTTACTGCCGCCTGTTTTGACCGCTGGGATCTGCCAT
TGTCAGACATGTATACCCCGTACGTCTTCCCGAGCGAAAACGGTCTGCGCTGCGGGACGCGCGAATTGAA
TTATGGCCCACACCAGTGGCGCGGCGACTTCCAGTTCAACATCAGCCGCTACAGTCAACAGCAACTGATG
GAAACCAGCCATCGCCATCTGCTGCACGCGGAAGAAGGCACATGGCTGAATATCGACGGTTTCCATATGG
GGATTGGTGGCGACGACTCCTGGAGCCCGTCAGTATCGGCGGAATTCCAACTGAGCGCCGGTCGCTACCA
TTACCAACTTGTCTGGTGTCAAAAATAATAGGGGCCGCTGTCATCAGAGTAAGTTTAAACTGAGTTCTAC
TAACTAACGAGTAATATTTAAATTTTCAGCATCTCGCGCCCGTGCCTCTGACTTCTAAGTCCAATTACTC
TTCAACATCCCTACATGCTCTTTCTCCCTGTGCTCCCACCCCCTATTTTTGTTATTATCAAAAAACTTCT
CTTAATTTCTTTGTTTTTTAGCTTCTTTTAAGTCACCTCTAACAATGAAATTGTGTAGATTCAAAAATAG
AATTAATTCGTAATAAAAAGTCGAAAAAAATTGTGCTCCCTCCCCCCATTAATAATAATTCTATCCCAAA
ATCTACACAATGTTCTGTGTACACTTCTTATGTTTTTTACTTCTGATAAATTTTTTTGAAACATCATAGA
AAAAACCGCACACAAAATACCTTATCATATGTTACGTTTCAGTTTATGACCGCAATTTTTATTTCTTCGC
ACGTCTGGGCCTCTCATGACGTCAAATCATGCTCATCGTGAAAAAGTTTTGGAGTATTTTTGGAATTTTT
CAATCAAGTGAAAGTTTATGAAATTAATTTTCCTGCTTTTGCTTTTTGGGGTTTCCCCTATTGTTTGTCA
AGATTTCGAGGACGGCGTTTTTCTTGCTAAAATCACAAGTATTGATGAGCACGATGCAAGAAAGATCGGA
AGAAGGTTTGGGTTTGAGGCTCAGTGGAAGGTGAGTAGAAGTTGATAATTTGAAAGTGGAGTAGTGTCTA
TGGGGTTTTTGCCTTAAATGACAGAATACATTCCCAATATACCAAACATAACTGTTTCCTACTAGTCGGC
CGTACGGGCCCTTTCGTCTCGCGCGTTTCGGTGATGACGGTGAAAACCTCTGACACATGCAGCTCCCGGA
GACGGTCACAGCTTGTCTGTAAGCGGATGCCGGGAGCAGACAAGCCCGTCAGGGCGCGTCAGCGGGTGTT
GGCGGGTGTCGGGGCTGGCTTAACTATGCGGCATCAGAGCAGATTGTACTGAGAGTGCACCATATGCGGT
GTGAAATACCGCACAGATGCGTAAGGAGAAAATACCGCATCAGGCGGCCTTAAGGGCCTCGTGATACGCC
TATTTTTATAGGTTAATGTCATGATAATAATGGTTTCTTAGACGTCAGGTGGCACTTTTCGGGGAAATGT
GCGCGGAACCCCTATTTGTTTATTTTTCTAAATACATTCAAATATGTATCCGCTCATGAGACAATAACCC
TGATAAATGCTTCAATAATATTGAAAAAGGAAGAGTATGAGTATTCAACATTTCCGTGTCGCCCTTATTC
CCTTTTTTGCGGCATTTTGCCTTCCTGTTTTTGCTCACCCAGAAACGCTGGTGAAAGTAAAAGATGCTGA
AGATCAGTTGGGTGCACGAGTGGGTTACATCGAACTGGATCTCAACAGCGGTAAGATCCTTGAGAGTTTT
CGCCCCGAAGAACGTTTTCCAATGATGAGCACTTTTAAAGTTCTGCTATGTGGCGCGGTATTATCCCGTA
TTGACGCCGGGCAAGAGCAACTCGGTCGCCGCATACACTATTCTCAGAATGACTTGGTTGAGTACTCACC
AGTCACAGAAAAGCATCTTACGGATGGCATGACAGTAAGAGAATTATGCAGTGCTGCCATAACCATGAGT
GATAACACTGCGGCCAACTTACTTCTGACAACGATCGGAGGACCGAAGGAGCTAACCGCTTTTTTGCACA
ACATGGGGGATCATGTAACTCGCCTTGATCGTTGGGAACCGGAGCTGAATGAAGCCATACCAAACGACGA
GCGTGACACCACGATGCCTGTAGCAATGGCAACAACGTTGCGCAAACTATTAACTGGCGAACTACTTACT
CTAGCTTCCCGGCAACAATTAATAGACTGGATGGAGGCGGATAAAGTTGCAGGACCACTTCTGCGCTCGG
CCCTTCCGGCTGGCTGGTTTATTGCTGATAAATCTGGAGCCGGTGAGCGTGGGTCTCGCGGTATCATTGC
AGCACTGGGGCCAGATGGTAAGCCCTCCCGTATCGTAGTTATCTACACGACGGGGAGTCAGGCAACTATG
GATGAACGAAATAGACAGATCGCTGAGATAGGTGCCTCACTGATTAAGCATTGGTAACTGTCAGACCAAG
TTTACTCATATATACTTTAGATTGATTTAAAACTTCATTTTTAATTTAAAAGGATCTAGGTGAAGATCCT
TTTTGATAATCTCATGACCAAAATCCCTTAACGTGAGTTTTCGTTCCACTGAGCGTCAGACCCCGTAGAA
AAGATCAAAGGATCTTCTTGAGATCCTTTTTTTCTGCGCGTAATCTGCTGCTTGCAAACAAAAAAACCAC
CGCTACCAGCGGTGGTTTGTTTGCCGGATCAAGAGCTACCAACTCTTTTTCCGAAGGTAACTGGCTTCAG
CAGAGCGCAGATACCAAATACTGTCCTTCTAGTGTAGCCGTAGTTAGGCCACCACTTCAAGAACTCTGTA
GCACCGCCTACATACCTCGCTCTGCTAATCCTGTTACCAGTGGCTGCTGCCAGTGGCGATAAGTCGTGTC
TTACCGGGTTGGACTCAAGACGATAGTTACCGGATAAGGCGCAGCGGTCGGGCTGAACGGGGGGTTCGTG
CACACAGCCCAGCTTGGAGCGAACGACCTACACCGAACTGAGATACCTACAGCGTGAGCATTGAGAAAGC
GCCACGCTTCCCGAAGGGAGAAAGGCGGACAGGTATCCGGTAAGCGGCAGGGTCGGAACAGGAGAGCGCA
CGAGGGAGCTTCCAGGGGGAAACGCCTGGTATCTTTATAGTCCTGTCGGGTTTCGCCACCTCTGACTTGA
GCGTCGATTTTTGTGATGCTCGTCAGGGGGGCGGAGCCTATGGAAAAACGCCAGCAACGCGGCCTTTTTA
CGGTTCCTGGCCTTTTGCTGGCCTTTTGCTCACATGTTCTTTCCTGCGTTATCCCCTGATTCTGTGGATA
ACCGTATTACCGCCTTTGAGTGAGCTGATACCGCTCGCCGCAGCCGAACGACCGAGCGCAGCGAGTCAGT
GAGCGAGGAAGCGGAAGAGCGCCCAATACGCAAACCGCCTCTCCCCGCGCGTTGGCCGATTCATTAATGC
AGCTGGCACGACAGGTTTCCCGACTGGAAAGCGGGCAGTGAGCGCAACGCAATTAATGTGAGTTAGCTCA
CTCATTAGGCACCCCAGGCTTTACACTTTATGCTTCCGGCTCGTATGTTGTGTGGAATTGTGAGCGGATA
ACAATTTCACACAGGAAACAGCT
