>Addgene plasmid #1469 | pPD90_23 | addgene partial sequence | sequence record 16610 | 1469_m13reverse
GAGCCTGCGGTCGACTCTAGAGGATCCCCGGGATTGGCCAAAGGACCCAAAGGTATGTTTCGAATGATAC
TAACATAACATAGAACATTTTCAGGAGGACCCTTGGAGGGTACCGAGCTCAGAAAAAATGACTGCTCCAA
AGAAGAAGCGTAAGGTACCGGTGGGTGAAGACCAGAAACAGCACCTCGAACTGAGCCGCGATATTGCCCA
GCGTTTCAACGCGCTGTATGGCGAGATCGATCCCGTCGTTTTACAACGTCGTGACTGGGAAAACCCTGGC
GTTACCCAACTTAATCGCCTTGCAGCACATCCCCCTTTCGCCAGCTGGCGTAATAGCGAAGAGGCCCGCA
CCGATCGCCCTTCCCAACAGTTGCGCAGCCTGAATGGCGAATGGCGCTTTGCCTGGTTTCCGGCACCAGA
AGCGGTGCCGGAAAGCTGGCTGGAGTGCGATCTTCCTGAGGCCGATACTGTCGTCGTCCCCTCAAACTGG
CAGATGCACGGTTACGATGCGCCCATCTACACCAACGTGACCTATCCCATTACGGTCAATCCGCCGTTTG
TTCCCACGGAGAATCCGACGGGTTGTTACTCGCTCACATTTAATGTTGATGAAAGCTGGCTACAGGAAGG
CCAGACGCGAATTATTTTTGATGGCGTTAACTCGGCGTTTCATCTGTGGTGCAACGGGCGCTGGGTCGGT
TACGGCCAGGACAGTCGTTTGCCGTCTGAATTTGACCTGAGCGCATTTTTACGCGCCGGAGAAAACCGCC
TCGCGGTGATGGTGCTGCGCTGGAGTGACGGCAGTTATCTGGAAGATCAGGATATGTGGCGGATGAGCGG
CATTTTCCGTGACGTCTCGTTGCTGCATAAACCGACTACACAAATCAGCGATTTCCATGTTGCCACTCGC
TTTAATGATGATTTCAGCCGCGCTGTACTGGAGGCTGAAGTTCAGATGTGCGGCGAGTTGCGTGACTACC
TACGGGTAACAGTTTCTTTATGGCAGGGTGAAACGCAGGTCGCCAGCGGCACCGCGCCTTTCGGCGGGGA
AATNATCGATGANCGTGGTGGNTATGCCGATCGCGTCCCACTACGTCTGAACGTCAAAANCCNAAACTGN
GGAGCGCCNAAATCCCNANTCTTTATCGNGNGGGGGTNAACTGCCCCCCCCCNACGCNCCCTNATTNAAA
CAAAACCTGCANGTTCGNTTTCCNGAGGGGNGAATNAAANGGNTTGCTGTTTTGAAAGGAAACCNTTTTT
TATTNAGGGNTTAACNCCCNAAAATNTTCTTTGTTGNNNGGTTTGGGNAAAAAAANGGGNGGATTTCGGT
TNAAAAAAAANTNAGCGGGGGGTTTATNANNANCCCNGGGGA
